>Addgene plasmid #19504 | pcDNA5/FRT/TO GFP DNAJB8 | depositor full sequence | sequence record 9140 | Author sequence
AGCTTGCCACCATGGTGAGCAAGGGCGAGGAGCTGTTCACCGGGGTGGTGCCCATCCTGGTCGAGCTGGA
CGGCGACGTAAACGGCCACAAGTTCAGCGTGTCCGGCGAGGGCGAGGGCGATGCCACCTACGGCAAGCTG
ACCCTGAAGTTCATCTGCACCACCGGCAAGCTGCCCGTGCCCTGGCCCACCCTCGTGACCACCCTGACCT
ACGGCGTGCAGTGCTTCAGCCGCTACCCCGACCACATGAAGCAGCACGACTTCTTCAAGTCCGCCATGCC
CGAAGGCTACGTCCAGGAGCGCACCATCTTCTTCAAGGACGACGGCAACTACAAGACCCGCGCCGAGGTG
AAGTTCGAGGGCGACACCCTGGTGAACCGCATCGAGCTGAAGGGCATCGACTTCAAGGAGGACGGCAACA
TCCTGGGGCACAAGCTGGAGTACAACTACAACAGCCACAACGTCTATATCATGGCCGACAAGCAGAAGAA
CGGCATCAAGGTGAACTTCAAGATCCGCCACAACATCGAGGACGGCAGCGTGCAGCTCGCCGACCACTAC
CAGCAGAACACCCCCATCGGCGACGGCCCCGTGCTGCTGCCCGACAACCACTACCTGAGCACCCAGTCCG
CCCTGAGCAAAGACCCCAACGAGAAGCGCGATCACATGGTCCTGCTGGAGTTCGTGACCGCCGCCGGGAT
CACTCTCGGCATGGACGAGCTGTACAAGGGATCCACCATGGCTAACTACTACGAAGTGCTGGGCGTGCAG
GCCAGCGCTTCCCCGGAGGACATCAAGAAAGCCTACCGCAAGCTGGCCCTTCGTTGGCACCCCGACAAGA
ACCCTGACAATAAGGAGGAGGCGGAGAAGAAGTTCAAGCTGGTGTCTGAGGCCTATGAGGTTCTGTCTGA
CTCCAAGAAACGCTCCCTGTATGACCGTGCTGGCTGTGACAGCTGGCGGGCTGGTGGCGGGGCCAGCACG
CCCTACCACAGCCCCTTCGACACCGGCTACACCTTCCGTAACCCTGAGGACATCTTCCGGGAGTTTTTCG
GTGGCCTGGACCCTTTCTCCTTTGAGTTCTGGGACAGCCCATTCAATAGTGACCGTGGTGGCCGGGGCCA
TGGCCTGAGGGGGGCCTTCTCGGCAGGCTTTGGAGAATTTCCGGCCTTCATGGAGGCCTTCTCATCCTTC
AACATGCTGGGCTGCAGCGGGGGCAGCCACACCACCTTCTCATCCACCTCCTTCGGGGGCTCCAGTTCTG
GCAGCTCGGGGTTCAAGTCGGTGATGTCGTCCACCGAGATGATCAATGGCCACAAGGTCACCACCAAGCG
CATCGTGGAGAACGGGCAGGAGCGCGTGGAGGTGGAGGAAGACGGGCAGCTCAAGTCGGTGACTGTGAAC
GGCAAGGAGCAGCTCAAATGGATGGACAGCAAGTAGGCGGCCGCTCGAGTCTAGAGGGCCCGTTTAAACC
CGCTGATCAGCCTCGACTGTGCCTTCTAGTTGCCAGCCATCTGTTGTTTGCCCCTCCCCCGTGCCTTCCT
TGACCCTGGAAGGTGCCACTCCCACTGTCCTTTCCTAATAAAATGAGGAAATTGCATCGCATTGTCTGAG
TAGGTGTCATTCTATTCTGGGGGGTGGGGTGGGGCAGGACAGCAAGGGGGAGGATTGGGAAGACAATAGC
AGGCATGCTGGGGATGCGGTGGGCTCTATGGCTTCTGAGGCGGAAAGAACCAGCTGGGGCTCTAGGGGGT
ATCCCC
[124 nt withheld, positions 1757-1880]
C
[91 nt withheld, positions 1882-1972]
AGGGTGATGGTTCACGTACCTAGAAGTTCCTATTCCGAAGTTCCTATTCTCTAGAAAGTATAGGAACTTC
CTTGGCCAAAAAGCCTGAACTCACCGCGACGTCTGTCGAGAAGTTTCTGATCGAAAAGTTCGACAGCGTC
TCCGACCTGATGCAGCTCTCGGAGGGCGAAGAATCTCGTGCTTTCAGCTTCGATGTAGGAGGGCGTGGAT
ATGTCCTGCGGGTAAATAGCTGCGCCGATGGTTTCTACAAAGATCGTTATGTTTATCGGCACTTTGCATC
GGCCGCGCTCCCGATTCCGGAAGTGCTTGACATTGGGGAATTCAGCGAGAGCCTGACCTATTGCATCTCC
CGCCGTGCACAGGGTGTCACGTTGCAAGACCTGCCTGAAACCGAACTGCCCGCTGTTCTGCAGCCGGTCG
CGGAGGCCATGGATGCGATCGCTGCGGCCGATCTTAGCCAGACGAGCGGGTTCGGCCCATTCGGACCGCA
AGGAATCGGTCAATACACTACATGGCGTGATTTCATATGCGCGATTGCTGATCCCCATGTGTATCACTGG
CAAACTGTGATGGACGACACCGTCAGTGCGTCCGTCGCGCAGGCTCTCGATGAGCTGATGCTTTGGGCCG
AGGACTGCCCCGAAGTCCGGCACCTCGTGCACGCGGATTTCGGCTCCAACAATGTCCTGACGGACAATGG
CCGCATAACAGCGGTCATTGACTGGAGCGAGGCGATGTTCGGGGATTCCCAATACGAGGTCGCCAACATC
TTCTTCTGGAGGCCGTGGTTGGCTTGTATGGAGCAGCAGACGCGCTACTTCGAGCGGAGGCATCCGGAGC
TTGCAGGATCGCCGCGGCTCCGGGCGTATATGCTCCGCATTGGTCTTGACCAACTCTATCAGAGCTTGGT
TGACGGCAATTTCGATGATGCAGCTTGGGCGCAGGGTCGATGCGACGCAATCGTCCGATCCGGAGCCGGG
ACTGTCGGGCGTACACAAATCGCCCGCAGAAGCGCGGCCGTCTGGACCGATGGCTGTGTAGAAGTACTCG
CCGATAGTGGAAACCGACGCCCCAGCACTCGTCCGAGGGCAAAGGAATAGCACGTACTACGAGATTTCGA
TTCCACCGCCGCCTTCTATGAAAGGTTGGGCTTCGGAATCGTTTTCCGGGACGCCGGCTGGATGATCCTC
CAGCGCGGGGATCTCATGCTGGAGTTCTTCGCCCACCCCAACTTGTTTATTGCAGCTTATAATGGTTACA
AATAAAGCAATAGCATCACAAATTTCACAAATAAAGCATTTTTTTCACTGCATTCTAGTTGTGGTTTGTC
CAAACTCATCAATGTATCTTATCATGTCTGTATACCGTCGACCTCTAGCTAGAGCTTGGCGTAATCATGG
TCATAGCTGTTTCCTGTGTGAAATTGTTATCCGCTCACAATTCCACACAACATACGAGCCGGAAGCATAA
AGTGTAAAGCCTGGGGTGCCTAATGAGTGAGCTAACTCACATTAATTGCGTTGCGCTCACTGCCCGCTTT
CCAGTCGGGAAACCTGTCGTGCCAGCTGCATTAATGAATCGGCCAACGCGCGGGGAGAGGCGGTTTGCGT
ATTGGGCGCTCTTCCGCTTCCTCGCTCACTGACTCGCTGCGCTCGGTCGTTCGGCTGCGGCGAGCGGTAT
CAGCTCACTCAAAGGCGGTAATACGGTTATCCACAGAATCAGGGGATAACGCAGGAAAGAACATGTGAGC
AAAAGGCCAGCAAAAGGCCAGGAACCGTAAAAAGGCCGCGTTGCTGGCGTTTTTCCATAGGCTCCGCCCC
CCTGACGAGCATCACAAAAATCGACGCTCAAGTCAGAGGTGGCGAAACCCGACAGGACTATAAAGATACC
AGGCGTTTCCCCCTGGAAGCTCCCTCGTGCGCTCTCCTGTTCCGACCCTGCCGCTTACCGGATACCTGTC
CGCCTTTCTCCCTTCGGGAAGCGTGGCGCTTTCTCATAGCTCACGCTGTAGGTATCTCAGTTCGGTGTAG
GTCGTTCGCTCCAAGCTGGGCTGTGTGCACGAACCCCCCGTTCAGCCCGACCGCTGCGCCTTATCCGGTA
ACTATCGTCTTGAGTCCAACCCGGTAAGACACGACTTATCGCCACTGGCAGCAGCCACTGGTAACAGGAT
TAGCAGAGCGAGGTATGTAGGCGGTGCTACAGAGTTCTTGAAGTGGTGGCCTAACTACGGCTACACTAGA
AGAACAGTATTTGGTATCTGCGCTCTGCTGAAGCCAGTTACCTTCGGAAAAAGAGTTGGTAGCTCTTGAT
CCGGCAAACAAACCACCGCTGGTAGCGGTGGTTTTTTTGTTTGCAAGCAGCAGATTACGCGCAGAAAAAA
AGGATCTCAAGAAGATCCTTTGATCTTTTCTACGGGGTCTGACGCTCAGTGGAACGAAAACTCACGTTAA
GGGATTTTGGTCATGAGATTATCAAAAAGGATCTTCACCTAGATCCTTTTAAATTAAAAATGAAGTTTTA
AATCAATCTAAAGTATATATGAGTAAACTTGGTCTGACAGTTACCAATGCTTAATCAGTGAGGCACCTAT
CTCAGCGATCTGTCTATTTCGTTCATCCATAGTTGCCTGACTCCCCGTCGTGTAGATAACTACGATACGG
GAGGGCTTACCATCTGGCCCCAGTGCTGCAATGATACCGCGAGACCCACGCTCACCGGCTCCAGATTTAT
CAGCAATAAACCAGCCAGCCGGAAGGGCCGAGCGCAGAAGTGGTCCTGCAACTTTATCCGCCTCCATCCA
GTCTATTAATTGTTGCCGGGAAGCTAGAGTAAGTAGTTCGCCAGTTAATAGTTTGCGCAACGTTGTTGCC
ATTGCTACAGGCATCGTGGTGTCACGCTCGTCGTTTGGTATGGCTTCATTCAGCTCCGGTTCCCAACGAT
CAAGGCGAGTTACATGATCCCCCATGTTGTGCAAAAAAGCGGTTAGCTCCTTCGGTCCTCCGATCGTTGT
CAGAAGTAAGTTGGCCGCAGTGTTATCACTCATGGTTATGGCAGCACTGCATAATTCTCTTACTGTCATG
CCATCCGTAAGATGCTTTTCTGTGACTGGTGAGTACTCAACCAAGTCATTCTGAGAATAGTGTATGCGGC
GACCGAGTTGCTCTTGCCCGGCGTCAATACGGGATAATACCGCGCCACATAGCAGAACTTTAAAAGTGCT
CATCATTGGAAAACGTTCTTCGGGGCGAAAACTCTCAAGGATCTTACCGCTGTTGAGATCCAGTTCGATG
TAACCCACTCGTGCACCCAACTGATCTTCAGCATCTTTTACTTTCACCAGCGTTTCTGGGTGAGCAAAAA
CAGGAAGGCAAAATGCCGCAAAAAAGGGAATAAGGGCGACACGGAAATGTTGAATACTCATACTCTTCCT
TTTTCAATATTATTGAAGCATTTATCAGGGTTATTGTCTCATGAGCGGATACATATTTGAATGTATTTAG
AAAAATAAACAAATAGGGGTTCCGCGCACATTTCCCCGAAAAGTGCCACCTGACGTCGACGGATCGGGAG
ATCTCCCGATCCCCTATGGTGCACTCTCAGTACAATCTGCTCTGATGCCGCATAGTTAAGCCAGTATCTG
CTCCCTGCTTGTGTGTTGGAGGTCGCTGAGTAGTGCGCGAGCAAAATTTAAGCTACAACAAGGCAAGGCT
TGACCGACAATTGCATGAAGAATCTGCTTAGGGTTAGGCGTTTTGCGCTGCTTCGCGATGTACGGGCCAG
ATATACGCGTTGACATTGATTATTGACTAGTTATTAATAGTAATCAATTACGGGGTCATTAGTTCATAGC
CCATATATGGAGTTCCGCGTTACATAACTTACGGTAAATGGCCCGCCTGGCTGACCGCCCAACGACCCCC
GCCCATTGACGTCAATAATGACGTATGTTCCCATAGTAACGCCAATAGGGACTTTCCATTGACGTCAATG
GGTGGAGTATTTACGGTAAACTGCCCACTTGGCAGTACATCAAGTGTATCATATGCCAAGTACGCCCCCT
ATTGACGTCAATGACGGTAAATGGCCCGCCTGGCATTATGCCCAGTACATGACCTTATGGGACTTTCCTA
CTTGGCAGTACATCTACGTATTAGTCATCGCTATTACCATGGTGATGCGGTTTTGGCAGTACATCAATGG
GCGTGGATAGCGGTTTGACTCACGGGGATTTCCAAGTCTCCACCCCATTGACGTCAATGGGAGTTTGTTT
TGGCACCAAAATCAACGGGACTTTCCAAAATGTCGTAACAACTCCGCCCCATTGACGCAAATGGGCGGTA
GGCGTGTACGGTGGGAGGTCTATATAAGCAGAGCTCTCCCTATCAGTGATAGAGATCTCCCTATCAGTGA
TAGAGATCGTCGACGAGCTCGTTTAGTGAACCGTCAGATCGCCTGGAGACGCCATCCACGCTGTTTTGAC
CTCCATAGAAGACACCGGGACCGATCCAGCCTCCGGACTCTAGCGTTTAAACTTA
Features (pLannotate 1.2.2; 22 found; start..end, strand, type, name):
     12..728     +  CDS            EGFP: EGFP is a basic (constitutively fluorescent) green fluorescent protein published in 1996, derived from Aequorea victoria. It is reported to be a rapidly-maturing weak dimer with moderate acid sensitivity.
    738..1433    +  CDS            DNAJB8: DNJB8_HUMAN - Experimental evidence at protein level: Swiss-Prot protein existence level 1. Efficient suppressor of aggregation and toxicity of disease- associated polyglutamine proteins. From Homo sapiens (Human).
   1487..1711    +  polyA_signal   bGH poly(A) signal: bovine growth hormone polyadenylation signal
   1715..1736    +  promoter       SV40 promoter (fragment): SV40 enhancer and early promoter
   1757..1990    +  rep_origin     f1 ori (fragment) (sequence partly withheld): f1 bacteriophage origin of replication; arrow indicates direction of (+) strand synthesis
   1995..2042    +  protein_bind   FRT: FLP-mediated recombination occurs in the 8-bp core sequence TCTAGAAA (Turan and Bode, 2011). FLP recombinase from the Saccharomyces cerevisiae 2μ plasmid
   2050..3072    +  CDS            HygR: aminoglycoside phosphotransferase from E. coli; aph(4)-Ia; confers resistance to hygromycin
   3082..3207    +  CDS            ble (fragment): BLE_KLEPN - Experimental evidence at protein level: Swiss-Prot protein existence level 1. Binding protein with a strong affinity to the bleomycin family of antibiotics. Binds to CL990; an antimitotic-antibiotic compound. From Klebsiella pneumoniae.
   3202..3323    +  polyA_signal   SV40 poly(A) signal: SV40 polyadenylation signal
   3396..3412    -  protein_bind   lac operator: The lac repressor binds to the lac operator to inhibit transcription in E. coli. This inhibition can be relieved by adding lactose or isopropyl-β-D-thiogalactopyranoside (IPTG). lac repressor encoded by lacI
   3420..3450    -  promoter       lac promoter: promoter for the E. coli lac operon
   3465..3486    -  protein_bind   CAP binding site: CAP binding activates transcription in the presence of cAMP. E. coli catabolite activator protein
   3499..3591    -  CDS            lacI (fragment): lac repressor; lacI; The lac repressor binds to the lac operator to inhibit transcription in E. coli. This inhibition can be relieved by adding lactose or isopropyl-β-D-thiogalactopyranoside (IPTG).
   3774..4362    -  rep_origin     ori: high-copy-number ColE1/pMB1/pBR322/pUC origin of replication
   4533..5393    -  CDS            AmpR: β-lactamase; bla; confers resistance to ampicillin, carbenicillin, and related antibiotics
   5394..5498    -  promoter       AmpR promoter: bla
   5557..5609    -  misc_feature   bom (fragment): basis of mobility region from pBR322
   5764..6143    +  enhancer       CMV enhancer: human cytomegalovirus immediate early enhancer
   6144..6347    +  promoter       CMV promoter: human cytomegalovirus (CMV) immediate early promoter
   6349..6368    +  promoter       PLtetO-1 promoter (fragment): modified phage lambda PL promoter with tet operator sites (Lutz and Bujard, 1997)
   6370..6389    +  promoter       PLtetO-1 promoter (fragment): modified phage lambda PL promoter with tet operator sites (Lutz and Bujard, 1997)
   6397..6430    +  promoter       TRE3GV promoter (fragment): 3rd-generation Tet-responsive promoter that can be activated by binding of Tet-On® 3G, optimized for retroviral and lentiviral vectors
