[The description below was written by a language model from this plasmid's Addgene catalogue record and pLannotate feature annotations shown in this document.]
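Description:
pcDNA5/FRT/TO GFP DNAJB8 is a mammalian expression plasmid built on the Invitrogen pcDNA5/FRT/TO backbone, carrying human DNAJB8 (also called mDj6 or DJ6), a member of the HSP40/DNAJ co-chaperone family annotated as a suppressor of polyglutamine protein aggregation and toxicity. The DNAJB8 coding sequence was cloned between BamHI and NotI sites and sits directly downstream of EGFP, so the product is an N-terminally GFP-tagged fusion protein. Transcription is driven by the CMV immediate-early enhancer and promoter. It is followed by short elements that the automated annotation labels as PLtetO-1 and TRE fragments. These most likely correspond to the tet operator sites of the "TO" design, which keep the promoter repressed in cells expressing the Tet repressor until tetracycline or doxycycline is added. The bovine growth hormone polyadenylation signal terminates the transcript.

Downstream lies an FRT site immediately followed by a hygromycin resistance gene and an SV40 poly(A) signal, with no intact promoter annotated in front of the marker. In this arrangement, FLP-mediated recombination into a host cell line carrying a genomic FRT site places the marker behind a resident promoter, so hygromycin selection recovers isogenic, single-site stable integrants. In bacteria the plasmid is maintained through a high-copy ColE1/pUC-type origin and ampicillin resistance. The small f1 ori, SV40 promoter, ble, lacI and bom fragments appear to be backbone remnants.

The construct belongs to an expression library of human HSPH/HSPA/DNAJ chaperones. The depositor cautions that inserts were amplified from a pooled reference RNA derived from ten cell lines, so polymorphisms may be present, and that the library was sequence-verified only for presence of the correct gene.
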