Addgene plasmid #19504: pcDNA5/FRT/TO GFP DNAJB8
Depositing lab: Harm Kampinga. Depositing organization: University Medical Center Groningen. Publication: Computational analysis of the human HSPH/HSPA/DNAJ family and cloning of a human HSPH/HSPA/DNAJ expression library. Hageman J, Kampinga HH. Cell Stress Chaperones. 2009 Jan;14(1):1-21. doi: 10.1007/s12192-008-0060-2. Epub 2008 Aug 7. PubMed 18686016.
Backbone
  Vector backbone: pcDNA5/FRT/TO
  Backbone manufacturer: Invitrogen
  Backbone size w/o insert (bp): 5137
  Vector type: Mammalian Expression
  Selectable markers: Hygromycin
Growth in bacteria
  Bacterial resistance: Ampicillin, 100 μg/mL
  Growth temperature: 37°C
  Growth strain: DH5alpha
  Copy number: High Copy
Gene/Insert
  Gene/Insert name: DNAJB8 (alt name: mDj6)
  Species: H. sapiens (human)
  Insert size (bp): 1424
  Entrez Gene: DNAJB8 (a.k.a. CT156, DJ6)
  Tag / fusion protein: GFP (N terminal on insert)
  Cloning method: Restriction Enzyme; 5′ cloning site BamHI (not destroyed); 3′ cloning site NotI (not destroyed)
  Sequencing primers: 5′ LNCX; 3′ BGH-rev
Terms and licenses: Academic/Nonprofit Terms; Industry Terms: Not Available to Industry
Depositor comments: Part of the HSP40 gene family Disclaimer: For cloning the various HSP genes, the Stratagene reference RNA for cDNA synthesis was used and genes were amplified from this mixture that originates from 10 different cell lines from different somatic origin and ultimately coming from 10 different individuals. This strategy was used to maximize the chance for the presence of individual HSP transcripts. Users must be aware that this mixture thus represents 20 complete haploid genomes, meaning that for each individual gene there might be polymorphisms that could potentially have functional consequences. The library was sequence verified only for the presence of the correct gene.
How to cite: pcDNA5/FRT/TO GFP DNAJB8 was a gift from Harm Kampinga (Addgene plasmid # 19504 ; http://n2t.net/addgene:19504 ; RRID:Addgene_19504)
