>Addgene plasmid #19504 | pcDNA5/FRT/TO GFP DNAJB8 | addgene partial sequence | sequence record 25281 | 19504 with EGFP-C
CTCGGNNTGGACGAGCTGTACAAGGGATCCACCATGGCTAACTACTACGAAGTGCTGGGCGTGCAGGCCA
GCGCTTCCCCGGAGGACATCAAGAAAGCCTACCGCAAGCTGGCCCTTCGTTGGCACCCCGACAAGAACCC
TGACAATAAGGAGGAGGCGGAGAAGAAGTTCAAGCTGGTGTCTGAGGCCTATGAGGTTCTGTCTGACTCC
AAGAAACGCTCCCTGTATGACCGTGCTGGCTGTGACAGCTGGCGGGCTGGTGGCGGGGCCAGCACGCCCT
ACCACAGCCCCTTCGACACCGGCTACACCTTCCGTAACCCTGAGGACATCTTCCGGGAGTTTTTCGGTGG
CCTGGACCCTTTCTCCTTTGAGTTCTGGGACAGCCCATTCAATAGTGACCGTGGTGGCCGGGGCCATGGC
CTGAGGGGGGCCTTCTCGGCAGGCTTTGGAGAATTTCCGGCCTTCATGGAGGCCTTCTCATCCTTCAACA
TGCTGGGCTGCAGCGGGGGCAGCCACACCACCTTCTCATCCACCTCCTTCGGGGGCTCCAGTTCTGGCAG
CTCGGGGTTCAAGTCGGTGATGNNNNNNNNNNNNNNNNNNNNNNNNNNCNNNGNNTCACCACCAAGCGCA
TCGTGNANAACGGGC
